>Addgene plasmid #35528 | pQCXIP-Vx3NB-mEGFP | depositor full sequence | sequence record 43566 | pQCXIP-Vx3NB-mEGFP sequence 7883 bps
TCCGCGTTACATAACTTACGGTAAATGGCCCGCCTGGCTGACCGCCCAACGACCCCCGCCCATTGACGTC
AATAATGACGTATGTTCCCATAGTAACGCCAATAGGGACTTTCCATTGACGTCAATGGGTGGAGTATTTA
CGGTAAACTGCCCACTTGGCAGTACATCAAGTGTATCATATGCCAAGTACGCCCCCTATTGACGTCAATG
ACGGTAAATGGCCCGCTCTGGCATTATGCCCAGTACATGACCTTATGGGACTTTCCTACTTGGCAGTACA
TCTACGTATTAGTCATCGCTATTACCATGGTGATGCGGTTTTGGCAGTACATCAATGGGCGTGGATAGCG
GTTTGACTCACGGGGATTTCCAAGTCTCCACCCCATTGACGTCAATGGGAGTTTGTTTTGGCACCAAAAT
CAACGGGACTTTCCAAAATGTCGTAACAACTCCGCCCCATTGACGCAAATGGGCGGTAGGCGTGTACGGT
GGGAGGTCTATATAAGCAGAGCTCAATAAAAGAGCCCACAACCCCTCACTCGGCGCGCCAGTCTTCCGAT
AGACTGCGTCGCCCGGGTACCCGTATTCCCAATAAAGCCTCTTGCTGTTTGCATCCGAATCGTGGTCTCG
CTGTTCCTTGGGAGGGTCTCCTCTGAGTGATTGACTACCCACGACGGGGGTCTTTCATTTGGGGGCTCGT
CCGGGATTTGGAGACCCCTGCCCAGGGACCACCGACCCACCACCGGGAGGTAAGCTGGCCAGCAACTTAT
CTGTGTCTGTCCGATTGTCTAGTGTCTATGTTTGATGTTATGCGCCTGCGTCTGTACTAGTTAGCTAACT
AGCTCTGTATCTGGCGGACCCGTGGTGGAACTGACGAGTTCTGAACACCCGGCCGCAACCCTGGGAGACG
TCCCAGGGACTTTGGGGGCCGTTTTTGTGGCCCGACCTGAGGAAGGGAGTCGATGTGGAATCCGACCCCG
TCAGGATATGTGGTTCTGGTAGGAGACGAGAACCTAAAACAGTTCCCGCCTCCGTCTGAATTTTTGCTTT
CGGTTTGGAACCGAAGCCGCGCGTCTTGTCTGCTGCAGCGCTGCAGCATCGTTCTGTGTTGTCTCTGTCT
GACTGTGTTTCTGTATTTGTCTGAAAATTAGGGCCAGACTGTTACCACTCCCTTAAGTTTGACCTTAGGT
CACTGGAAAGATGTCGAGCGGATCGCTCACAACCAGTCGGTAGATGTCAAGAAGAGACGTTGGGTTACCT
TCTGCTCTGCAGAATGGCCAACCTTTAACGTCGGATGGCCGCGAGACGGCACCTTTAACCGAGACCTCAT
CACCCAGGTTAAGATCAAGGTCTTTTCACCTGGCCCGCATGGACACCCAGACCAGGTCCCCTACATCGTG
ACCTGGGAAGCCTTGGCTTTTGACCCCCCTCCCTGGGTCAAGCCCTTTGTACACCCTAAGCCTCCGCCTC
CTCTTCCTCCATCCGCCCCGTCTCTCCCCCTTGAACCTCCTCGTTCGACCCCGCCTCGATCCTCCCTTTA
TCCAGCCCTCACTCCTTCTCTAGGCGCCGGAATTGAAGATCTGGGGGATCGATCCTCTAGAGTCCGTTAC
ATAACTTACGGTAAATGGCCCGCCTGGCTGACCGCCCAACGACCCCCGCCCATTGACGTCAATAATGACG
TATGTTCCCATAGTAACGCCAATAGGGACTTTCCATTGACGTCAATGGGTGGAGTATTTACGGTAAACTG
CCCACTTGGCAGTACATCAAGTGTATCATATGCCAAGTACGCCCCCTATTGACGTCAATGACGGTAAATG
GCCCGCCTGGCATTATGCCCAGTACATGACCTTATGGGACTTTCCTACTTGGCAGTACATCTACGTATTA
GTCATCGCTATTACCATGGTGATGCGGTTTTGGCAGTACATCAATGGGCGTGAATAGCGGTTTGACTCAC
GGGGATTTCCAAGTCTCCACCCCATTGACGTCAATGGGAGTTTGTTTTGGCACCAAAATCAACGGGACTT
TCCAAAATGTCGTAACAACTCCGCCCCATTGACGCAAATGGGCGGTAGGCGTGTACGGTGGGAGGTCTAT
ATAAGCAGAGCTCGTTTAGTGAACCGTCAGATCGCCTGGAGACGCCATCCACGCTGTTTTGACCTCCATA
GAAGACACCGGGACCGATCCAGCCTCCGCGGCCGGGAACGGTGCATTGGAACGGACCTGCAGGAATTGAT
CCGCGGCCGCGCCGCCACCATGGAGGGCAGCTACCCCTACGACGTGCCCGACTACGCCGGCGGCAGCGGC
CTCGAGATGGAAGAAGAAGAAGATCCTGATGAGAAAGCTGAGATCCAGGAAGAGCTGCGTGAAGCTCGTG
CTGAAGAAAAAGTTAAAGAAGACGAAGAAGAACTGGAGCGTAAAGAGATCGAACTGGAGCTGAAAGAATC
TCGTGAAGTTAACGCTCAGGAAGAGGACGAGGAGGAGCTGGAGCGCAAGGAGATCGAGCTGGAGCTGAAG
GAGTGCCGTAACTCTGCTGGGGATCCACCGGTCGCCACCATGGTGAGCAAGGGCGAGGAGCTGTTCACCG
GGGTGGTGCCCATCCTGGTCGAGCTGGACGGCGACGTAAACGGCCACAAGTTCAGCGTGTCCGGCGAGGG
CGAGGGCGATGCCACCTACGGCAAGCTGACCCTGAAGTTCATCTGCACCACCGGCAAGCTGCCCGTGCCC
TGGCCCACCCTCGTGACCACCCTGACCTACGGCGTGCAGTGCTTCAGCCGCTACCCCGACCACATGAAGC
AGCACGACTTCTTCAAGTCCGCCATGCCCGAAGGCTACGTCCAGGAGCGCACCATCTTCTTCAAGGACGA
CGGCAACTACAAGACCCGCGCCGAGGTGAAGTTCGAGGGCGACACCCTGGTGAACCGCATCGAGCTGAAG
GGCATCGACTTCAAGGAGGACGGCAACATCCTGGGGCACAAGCTGGAGTACAACTACAACAGCCACAACG
TCTATATCATGGCCGACAAGCAGAAGAACGGCATCAAGGTGAACTTCAAGATCCGCCACAACATCGAGGA
CGGCAGCGTGCAGCTCGCCGACCACTACCAGCAGAACACCCCCATCGGCGACGGCCCCGTGCTGCTGCCC
GACAACCACTACCTGAGCACCCAGTCCAAGGTGAGCAAAGACCCCAACGAGAAGCGCGATCACATGGTCC
TGCTGGAGTTCGTGACCGCCGCCGGGATCACTCTCGGCANGGACGAGCTGTACAAGTAAGAATTCCGCCC
CTCTCCCTCCCCCCCCCCTAACGTTACTGGCCGAAGCCGCTTGGAATAAGGCCGGTGTGCGTTTGTCTAT
ATGTTATTTTCCACCATATTGCCGTCTTTTGGCAATGTGAGGGCCCGGAAACCTGGCCCTGTCTTCTTGA
CGAGCATTCCTAGGGGTCTTTCCCCTCTCGCCAAAGGAATGCAAGGTCTGTTGAATGTCGTGAAGGAAGC
AGTTCCTCTGGAAGCTTCTTGAAGACAAACAACGTCTGTAGCGACCCTTTGCAGGCAGCGGAACCCCCCA
CCTGGCGACAGGTGCCTCTGCGGCCAAAAGCCACGTGTATAAGATACACCTGCAAAGGCGGCACAACCCC
AGTGCCACGTTGTGAGTTGGATAGTTGTGGAAAGAGTCAAATGGCTCTCCTCAAGCGTATTCAACAAGGG
GCTGAAGGATGCCCAGAAGGTACCCCATTGTATGGGATCTGATCTGGGGCCTCGGTGCACATGCTTTACA
TGTGTTTAGTCGAGGTTAAAAAACGTCTAGGCCCCCCGAACCACGGGGACGTGGTTTTCCTTTGAAAAAC
ACGATGATAAGCTTGATCACGCGTATGACCGAGTACAAGCCCACGGTGCGCCTCGCCACCCGCGACGACG
TCCCCAGGGCCGTACGCACCCTCGCCGCCGCGTTCGCCGACTACCCCGCCACGCGCCACACCGTCGATCC
GGACCGCCACATCGAGCGGGTCACCGAGCTGCAAGAACTCTTCCTCACGCGCGTCGGGCTCGACATCGGC
AAGGTGTGGGTCGCGGACGACGGCGCCGCGGTGGCGGTCTGGACCACGCCGGAGAGCGTCGAAGCGGGGG
CGGTGTTCGCCGAGATCGGCCCGCGCATGGCCGAGTTGAGCGGTTCCCGGCTGGCCGCGCAGCAACAGAT
GGAAGGCCTCCTGGCGCCGCACCGGCCCAAGGAGCCCGCGTGGTTCCTGGCCACCGTCGGCGTCTCGCCC
GACCACCAGGGCAAGGGTCTGGGCAGCGCCGTCGTGCTCCCCGGAGTGGAGGCGGCCGAGCGCGCCGGGG
TGCCCGCCTTCCTGGAGACCTCCGCGCCCCGCAACCTCCCCTTCTACGAGCGGCTCGGCTTCACCGTCAC
CGCCGACGTCGAGGTGCCCGAAGGACCGCGCACCTGGTGCATGACCCGCAAGCCCGGTGCCTGAGATATC
AGTGGTCCAGGCTCTAGTTTTGACTCAACAATATCACCAGCTGAAGCCTATAGAGTACGAGCCATAGATA
AAATAAAAGATTTTATTTAGTCTCCAGAAAAAGGGGGGAATGAAAGACCCCACCTGTAGGTTTGGCAAGC
TAGCTTAAGTAACGCCATTTTGCAAGGCATGGAAAAATACATAACTGAGAATAGAGAAGTTCAGATCAAG
GTCAGGAACAGATGGAACAGGGTCGACCCTAGAGAACCATCAGATGTTTCCAGGGTGCCCCAAGGACCTG
AAATGACCCTGTGCCTTATTTGAACTAACCAATCAGTTCGCTTCTCGCTTCTGTTCGCGCGCTTCTGCTC
CCCGAGCTCAATAAAAGAGCCCACAACCCCTCACTCGGGGCGCCAGTCCTCCGATTGACTGAGTCGCCCG
GGTACCCGTGTATCCAATAAACCCTCTTGCAGTTGCATCCGACTTGTGGTCTCGCTGTTCCTTGGGAGGG
TCTCCTCTGAGTGATTGACTACCCGTCAGCGGGGGTCTTTCATTTGGGGGCTCGTCCGGGATCGGGAGAC
CCCTGCCCAGGGACCACCGACCCACCACCGGGAGGTAAGCTGGCTGCCTCGCGCGTTTCGGTGATGACGG
TGAAAACCTCTGACACATGCAGCTCCCGGAGACGGTCACAGCTTGTCTGTAAGCGGATGCCGGGAGCAGA
CAAGCCCGTCAGGGCGCGTCAGCGGGTGTTGGCGGGTGTCGGGGCGCAGCCATGACCCAGTCACGTAGCG
ATAGCGGAGTGTAGATCCGGCTGTGGAATGTGTGTCAGTTAGGGTGTGGAAAGTCCCCAGGCTCCCCAGC
AGGCAGAAGTATGCAAAGCATGCATCTCAATTAGTCAGCAACCAGGTGTGGAAAGTCCCCAGGCTCCCCA
GCAGGCAGAAGTATGCAAAGCATGCATCTCAATTAGTCAGCAACCATAGTCCCGCCCCTAACTCCGCCCA
TCCCGCCCCTAACTCCGCCCAGTTCCGCCCATTCTCCGCCCCATGGCTGACTAATTTTTTTTATTTATGC
AGAGGCCGAGGCCGCCTCGGCCTCTGAGCTATTCCAGAAGTAGTGAGGAGGCTTTTTTGGAGGCCTAGGC
TTTTGCAAAAAGCTTACTGGCTTAACTATGCGGCATCAGAGCAGATTGTACTGAGAGTGCACCATATGCG
GTGTGAAATACCGCACAGATGCGTAAGGAGAAAATACCGCATCAGGCGCTCTTCCGCTTCCTCGCTCACT
GACTCGCTGCGCTCGGTCGTTCGGCTGCGGCGAGCGGTATCAGCTCACTCAAAGGCGGTAATACGGTTAT
CCACAGAATCAGGGGATAACGCAGGAAAGAACATGTGAGCAAAAGGCCAGCAAAAGGCCAGGAACCGTAA
AAAGGCCGCGTTGCTGGCGTTTTTCCATAGGCTCCGCCCCCCTGACGAGCATCACAAAAATCGACGCTCA
AGTCAGAGGTGGCGAAACCCGACAGGACTATAAAGATACCAGGCGTTTCCCCCTGGAAGCTCCCTCGTGC
GCTCTCCTGTTCCGACCCTGCCGCTTACCGGATACCTGTCCGCCTTTCTCCCTTCGGGAAGCGTGGCGCT
TTCTCATAGCTCACGCTGTAGGTATCTCAGTTCGGTGTAGGTCGTTCGCTCCAAGCTGGGCTGTGTGCAC
GAACCCCCCGTTCAGCCCGACCGCTGCGCCTTATCCGGTAACTATCGTCTTGAGTCCAACCCGGTAAGAC
ACGACTTATCGCCACTGGCAGCAGCCACTGGTAACAGGATTAGCAGAGCGAGGTATGTAGGCGGTGCTAC
AGAGTTCTTGAAGTGGTGGCCTAACTACGGCTACACTAGAAGGACAGTATTTGGTATCTGCGCTCTGCTG
AAGCCAGTTACCTTCGGAAAAAGAGTTGGTAGCTCTTGATCCGGCAAACAAACCACCGCTGGTAGCGGTG
GTTTTTTTGTTTGCAAGCAGCAGATTACGCGCAGAAAAAAAGGATCTCAAGAAGATCCTTTGATCTTTTC
TACGGGGTCTGACGCTCAGTGGAACGAAAACTCACGTTAAGGGATTTTGGTCATGAGATTATCAAAAAGG
ATCTTCACCTAGATCCTTTTAAATTAAAAATGAAGTTTTAAATCAATCTAAAGTATATATGAGTAAACTT
GGTCTGACAGTTACCAATGCTTAATCAGTGAGGCACCTATCTCAGCGATCTGTCTATTTCGTTCATCCAT
AGTTGCCTGACTCCCCGTCGTGTAGATAACTACGATACGGGAGGGCTTACCATCTGGCCCCAGTGCTGCA
ATGATACCGCGAGACCCACGCTCACCGGCTCCAGATTTATCAGCAATAAACCAGCCAGCCGGAAGGGCCG
AGCGCAGAAGTGGTCCTGCAACTTTATCCGCCTCCATCCAGTCTATTAATTGTTGCCGGGAAGCTAGAGT
AAGTAGTTCGCCAGTTAATAGTTTGCGCAACGTTGTTGCCATTGCTGCAGGCATCGTGGTGTCACGCTCG
TCGTTTGGTATGGCTTCATTCAGCTCCGGTTCCCAACGATCAAGGCGAGTTACATGATCCCCCATGTTGT
GCAAAAAAGCGGTTAGCTCCTTCGGTCCTCCGATCGTTGTCAGAAGTAAGTTGGCCGCAGTGTTATCACT
CATGGTTATGGCAGCACTGCATAATTCTCTTACTGTCATGCCATCCGTAAGATGCTTTTCTGTGACTGGT
GAGTACTCAACCAAGTCATTCTGAGAATAGTGTATGCGGCGACCGAGTTGCTCTTGCCCGGCGTCAACAC
GGGATAATACCGCGCCACATAGCAGAACTTTAAAAGTGCTCATCATTGGAAAACGTTCTTCGGGGCGAAA
ACTCTCAAGGATCTTACCGCTGTTGAGATCCAGTTCGATGTAACCCACTCGTGCACCCAACTGATCTTCA
GCATCTTTTACTTTCACCAGCGTTTCTGGGTGAGCAAAAACAGGAAGGCAAAATGCCGCAAAAAAGGGAA
TAAGGGCGACACGGAAATGTTGAATACTCATACTCTTCCTTTTTCAATATTATTGAAGCATTTATCAGGG
TTATTGTCTCATGAGCGGATACATATTTGAATGTATTTAGAAAAATAAACAAATAGGGGTTCCGCGCACA
TTTCCCCGAAAAGTGCCACCTGACGTCTAAGAAACCATTATTATCATGACATTAACCTATAAAAATAGGC
GTATCACGAGGCCCTTTCGTCTTCAAGAATTAGCTTGGCCATTGCATACGTTGTATCCATATCATAATAT
GTACATTTATATTGGCTCATGTCCAACATTACCGCCATGTTGACATTGATTATTGACTAGTTATTAATAG
TAATCAATTACGGGGTCATTAGTTCATAGCCCATATATGGAGT
Features (pLannotate 1.2.2; 20 found; start..end, strand, type, name):
    310..513     +  promoter       CMV promoter: human cytomegalovirus (CMV) immediate early promoter
    514..689     +  LTR            5' LTR (truncated): truncated long terminal repeat from Moloney murine sarcoma virus
    811..1085    +  misc_feature   MESV Ψ (fragment): packaging signal of murine embryonic stem cell virus
   1152..1568    +  CDS            gag (truncated): truncated Moloney murine leukemia virus (MMLV) gag gene lacking the start codon
   1605..1908    +  enhancer       CMV enhancer: human cytomegalovirus immediate early enhancer
   1981..1998    -  promoter       CMV promoter (fragment): human cytomegalovirus (CMV) immediate early promoter
   2061..2112    +  promoter       CMVd2 promoter: truncated human cytomegalovirus (CMV) immediate early promoter that yields moderately reduced expression relative to the full-length promoter
   2560..3279    +  CDS            mEGFP: enhanced GFP with monomerizing A206K mutation (Zacharias et al., 2002) mammalian codon-optimized
   3288..3860    +  misc_feature   IRES: internal ribosome entry site (IRES) of the encephalomyocarditis virus (EMCV)
   3875..4474    +  CDS            PuroR: puromycin N-acetyltransferase; pac from Streptomyces alboniger; confers resistance to puromycin
   4475..4547    +  CDS            env (fragment): murine leukemia virus gPr80 envelope polyprotein precursor; env; proteolytically cleaved into gp70SU and p15TM subunits
   4589..5014    +  LTR            3' LTR (ΔU3): self-inactivating 3' long terminal repeat (LTR) from Moloney murine leukemia virus
   5083..5123    +  CDS            rop (fragment): Rop protein, which maintains plasmids at low copy number; rop
   5225..5263    +  misc_feature   bom (fragment): basis of mobility region from pBR322
   5280..5609    +  promoter       SV40 promoter: SV40 enhancer and early promoter
   5615..5716    +  misc_feature   bom (fragment): basis of mobility region from pBR322
   5902..6490    -  rep_origin     ori: high-copy-number ColE1/pMB1/pBR322/pUC origin of replication
   6661..7521    -  CDS            AmpR: β-lactamase; bla; confers resistance to ampicillin, carbenicillin, and related antibiotics
   7522..7626    -  promoter       AmpR promoter: bla
   7812..309     +  enhancer       CMV enhancer (across the origin): human cytomegalovirus immediate early enhancer
