[The description below was written by a language model from this plasmid's Addgene catalogue record and pLannotate feature annotations shown in this document.]
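Description:
pQCXIP-Vx3NB-mEGFP is a self-inactivating gammaretroviral expression vector for mammalian cells. The catalogue lists the backbone as pQCXIX, although the plasmid name and the annotated IRES-puromycin cassette correspond to a pQCXIP-type layout. In bacteria it is maintained through a high-copy ColE1/pUC-type origin and selected with ampicillin via β-lactamase. The viral portion begins with a hybrid 5′ end in which a CMV enhancer/promoter is fused to a truncated murine sarcoma virus LTR, driving production of the genomic RNA in packaging cells. This is followed by the Ψ packaging signal and a truncated, start-codon-less gag segment that aids encapsidation. The 3′ LTR carries a U3 deletion, so after reverse transcription and integration both LTRs are transcriptionally inactive and expression depends on the internal promoter. A separate SV40 promoter annotation lies in the plasmid backbone, outside the proviral region.

The payload is a bicistronic cassette driven by an internal CMV immediate early enhancer/promoter. The first cistron is the synthetic Vx3NB insert fused at its C terminus to mEGFP, the monomeric A206K variant of enhanced GFP. The feature table annotates only the mEGFP part, leaving the stretch between the promoter and mEGFP, where Vx3NB would lie, unlabelled, and the record does not describe the composition of that module. An EMCV IRES then allows translation of puromycin N-acetyltransferase from the same transcript, linking drug selection of transduced cells to expression of the fusion. The associated publication concerns polyubiquitin-sensor proteins used to examine the localization and linkage-type dependence of ubiquitin signalling. The construct therefore appears intended for generating stable cell populations that express a fluorescent sensor-series protein for imaging, though the record does not state the specific role of this variant.
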