Addgene plasmid #35528: pQCXIP-Vx3NB-mEGFP
Depositing lab: Robert Cohen. Depositing organization: Colorado State University, Fort Collins. Publication: Polyubiquitin-sensor proteins reveal localization and linkage-type dependence of cellular ubiquitin signaling. Sims JJ, Scavone F, Cooper EM, Kane LA, Youle RJ, Boeke JD, Cohen RE. Nat Methods. 2012 Feb 5. doi: 10.1038/nmeth.1888. PubMed 22306808.
Backbone
  Vector backbone: pQCXIX
  Backbone manufacturer: clontech
  Backbone size w/o insert (bp): 6300
  Vector type: Mammalian Expression, Retroviral
  Selectable markers: Puromycin
Growth in bacteria
  Bacterial resistance: Ampicillin, 100 μg/mL
  Growth temperature: 37°C
  Growth strain: DH5alpha
  Copy number: Unknown
Gene/Insert
  Gene/Insert name: Vx3NB-mEGFP
  Species: Synthetic
  Insert size (bp): 1020
  Promoter: CMV
  Tag / fusion protein: mEGFP (C terminal on insert)
  Cloning method: Restriction Enzyme; 5′ cloning site Not1 (not destroyed); 3′ cloning site EcoR1 (not destroyed)
  Sequencing primers: 5′ CMV Forward
Terms and licenses: Academic/Nonprofit Terms; Industry Terms: Not Available to Industry
How to cite: pQCXIP-Vx3NB-mEGFP was a gift from Robert Cohen (Addgene plasmid # 35528 ; http://n2t.net/addgene:35528 ; RRID:Addgene_35528)
