>Addgene plasmid #35528 | pQCXIP-Vx3NB-mEGFP | addgene partial sequence | sequence record 45158 | EGFP-N 5'-CGTCGCCGTCCAGCTCGACCAG-3'
GGTGGCGACCGGTGGATCCCCAGCAGAGTTACCGCCCTCCTTCAGCTCCAGCTCGATCTCCTTGCGCTCC
AGCTCCTCCTCGTCCTCTTCCTGAGCGTTAACTTCACGAGATTCTTTCAGCTCCAGTTCGATCTCTTTAC
GCTCCAGTTCTTCTTCGTCTTCTTTAACTTTTTCTTCAGCACGAGCTTCACGCAGCTCTTCCTGGATCTC
AGCTTTCTCATCAGGATCTTCTTCTTCTTCCATCTCGAGGCCGCTGCCGCCGGCGTAGTCGGGCACGTCG
TAGGGGTAGCTGCCCTCCATGGTGGCGGCGCGGCCGCGGATCAATTCCTGCAGGTCCGTTCCAATGCACC
GTTCCCGGCCGCGGAGGCTGGATCGGTCCCGGTGTCTTCTATGGAGGTCAAAACAGCGTGGATGGCGTCT
CCAGGCGATCTGACGGTTCACTAAACGAGCTCTGCTTATATAGACCTCCCACCGTACACGCCTACCGCCC
ATTTGCGTCAATGGGGCGGAGTTGTTACGACATTTTGGAAAGTCCCGTTGATTTTGGTGCCAAAACAAAC
TCCCATTGACGTCAATGGGGTGGAGACTTGGAAATCCCCGTGAGTCAAACCGCTATCCACGCCCATTGAT
GTACTGCCAAAACCGCATCACCATGGTAAT
